Addgene plasmid #135662: pQadd2
Purpose: Clostridial vector, carrying lox511/66 and loxFAS/71 sites separated by restriction sites in order to add cargo. Use in combination with pQcre1 to insert cargo into lox sites, inserted with pQadd1F/R.
Depositing lab: Andrew Tolonen. Depositing organization: Genoscope, Centre National de Sequencage (CEA). Publication: A Targetron-Recombinase System for Large-Scale Genome Engineering of Clostridia. Cerisy T, Rostain W, Chhun A, Boutard M, Salanoubat M, Tolonen AC. mSphere. 2019 Dec 11;4(6). pii: 4/6/e00710-19. doi: 10.1128/mSphere.00710-19. PubMed 31826971.
Backbone
  Vector backbone: pAT19
  Vector type: Bacterial Expression ; Clostridial vector, pAMβ1 origin
Growth in bacteria
  Bacterial resistance: Erythromycin, 200 μg/mL
  Growth temperature: 37°C
  Growth strain: DH5alpha
  Copy number: Unknown
Gene/Insert
  Gene/Insert name: Lox511/66 and LoxFas/71
  Species: Synthetic
  Insert size (bp): 100
Terms and licenses: Academic/Nonprofit Terms; Industry Terms: Not Available to Industry
Depositor comments: Cargo can be inserted between the lox sites using the SpeI and XhoI sites.
How to cite: pQadd2 was a gift from Andrew Tolonen (Addgene plasmid # 135662 ; http://n2t.net/addgene:135662 ; RRID:Addgene_135662)
