[The description below was written by a language model from this plasmid's Addgene catalogue record and pLannotate feature annotations shown in this document.]
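Description:
pQadd2 is an Escherichia coli–Clostridium shuttle vector built on the pAT19 backbone and serves as the cargo-donor plasmid of a targetron-recombinase genome engineering system for clostridia. It carries two replication systems. A high-copy ColE1/pUC-type origin maintains it in E. coli, and a pAMβ1-type Gram-positive replicon maintains it in the clostridial host. The annotated repS replication gene and a copR copy-control fragment correspond to that second replicon. Selection is by erythromycin, conferred by an erm rRNA methylase gene preceded by its regulatory leader peptide. An IncP oriT with traJ and a traI fragment is also present, which should allow conjugative mobilisation from a suitable E. coli donor. The short β-lactamase, lacI and bom fragments appear to be backbone remnants rather than functional genes.

The payload is a synthetic insert of about 100 bp placed in the pUC-style lac promoter/lacZα cloning region. It consists of a lox511/66 site and a loxFAS/71 site separated by restriction sites, with SpeI and XhoI available for inserting cargo DNA between them. The automated annotation flags only one lox66-type site; the second site named in the catalogue entry is not called in the feature table, probably because of its variant spacer. The two sites have incompatible spacers, so they should not recombine with each other. The 66/71 arm mutations favour a largely irreversible exchange with matching partner sites. When Cre is supplied from the companion plasmid pQcre1, the cargo is swapped into chromosomal lox sites previously installed with pQadd1F/R, giving recombinase-mediated cassette insertion of large fragments into the genome.
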