Features (pLannotate 1.2.2; 17 found; start..end, strand, type, name):
      6..219     +  CDS            bla(M) (fragment): β-lactamase lacking the signal sequence; bla(M); allows cytosolic expression of β-lactamase
    391..979     +  rep_origin     ori: high-copy-number ColE1/pMB1/pBR322/pUC origin of replication
   1162..1254    +  CDS            lacI (fragment): lac repressor; lacI; The lac repressor binds to the lac operator to inhibit transcription in E. coli. This inhibition can be relieved by adding lactose or isopropyl-β-D-thiogalactopyranoside (IPTG).
   1267..1288    +  protein_bind   CAP binding site: CAP binding activates transcription in the presence of cAMP. E. coli catabolite activator protein
   1303..1333    +  promoter       lac promoter: promoter for the E. coli lac operon
   1341..1357    +  protein_bind   lac operator: The lac repressor binds to the lac operator to inhibit transcription in E. coli. This inhibition can be relieved by adding lactose or isopropyl-β-D-thiogalactopyranoside (IPTG). lac repressor encoded by lacI
   1394..1411    -  misc_feature   MCS (fragment): pUC18/19 multiple cloning site
   1412..1445    +  protein_bind   lox66: Right element (RE) mutant of loxP (Araki et al., 2010). Cre-mediated recombination occurs in the 8-bp core sequence (GCATACAT). Cre recombinase
   1514..1671    +  CDS            lacZα (fragment): LacZα fragment of β-galactosidase; lacZ fragment
   1677..1728    -  misc_feature   bom (fragment): basis of mobility region from pBR322
   1727..1822    -  CDS            traI (fragment): TRAI6_ECOLX - Experimental evidence at protein level: Swiss-Prot protein existence level 1. The initiation process of transfer DNA synthesis requires the interaction of at least three plasmid-specific components (TraH, I, and J) at the transfer origin resulting in the assembly of a specialised nucleoprotein complex - the relaxosome. Site- and strand-specific cleavage at the transfer origin is dependent on TraI and TraJ. From Escherichia coli.
   1860..2231    -  CDS            traJ: oriT-recognizing protein; traJ
   2264..2373    -  oriT           oriT: incP origin of transfer
   2628..2708    +  CDS            ermC: LPRM_ENTFL - Protein predicted: Swiss-Prot protein existence level 4. This peptide is involved in the control mechanism of the synthesis of the erythromycin resistance protein. From Enterococcus faecalis (Streptococcus faecalis).
   2836..3570    +  CDS            erm: ERM_STREE - Experimental evidence at protein level: Swiss-Prot protein existence level 1. This protein produces a dimethylation of the adenine residue at position 2085 in 23S rRNA, resulting in reduced affinity between ribosomes and macrolide-lincosamide-streptogramin B antibiotics. From Streptococcus pneumoniae.
   3704..3940    +  CDS            copR (fragment): COPR_STRAG - Protein predicted: Swiss-Prot protein existence level 4. Involved in copy control of plasmid pIP501. From Streptococcus agalactiae.
   4651..6138    +  CDS            repS: REPS_STRPY - Protein predicted: Swiss-Prot protein existence level 4. Essential for replication. From Streptococcus pyogenes.
>Addgene plasmid #135662 | pQadd2 | addgene full sequence | sequence record 305688 | Addgene NGS Result
GAATTGACCACTTCTGCGCTCGGCCCTTCCGGCTGGCTGGTTTATTGCTGATAAATCTGGAGCCGGTGAG
CGTGGGTCTCGCGGTATCATTGCAGCACTGGGGCCAGATGGTAAGCCCTCCCGTATCGTAGTTATCTACA
CGACGGGGAGTCAGGCAACTATGGATGAACGAAATAGACAGATCGCTGAGATAGGTGCCTCACTGATTAA
GCATTGGTAACTGTCAGACCAAGTTTACTCATATATACTTTAGATTGATTTAAAACTTCATTTTTAATTT
AAAAGGATCTAGGTGAAGATCCTTTTTGATAATCTCATGACCAAAATCCCTTAACGTGAGTTTTCGTTCC
ACTGAGCGTCAGACCCCGTAGAAAAGATCAAAGGATCTTCTTGAGATCCTTTTTTTCTGCGCGTAATCTG
CTGCTTGCAAACAAAAAAACCACCGCTACCAGCGGTGGTTTGTTTGCCGGATCAAGAGCTACCAACTCTT
TTTCCGAAGGTAACTGGCTTCAGCAGAGCGCAGATACCAAATACTGTTCTTCTAGTGTAGCCGTAGTTAG
GCCACCACTTCAAGAACTCTGTAGCACCGCCTACATACCTCGCTCTGCTAATCCTGTTACCAGTGGCTGC
TGCCAGTGGCGATAAGTCGTGTCTTACCGGGTTGGACTCAAGACGATAGTTACCGGATAAGGCGCAGCGG
TCGGGCTGAACGGGGGGTTCGTGCACACAGCCCAGCTTGGAGCGAACGACCTACACCGAACTGAGATACC
TACAGCGTGAGCTATGAGAAAGCGCCACGCTTCCCGAAGGGAGAAAGGCGGACAGGTATCCGGTAAGCGG
CAGGGTCGGAACAGGAGAGCGCACGAGGGAGCTTCCAGGGGGAAACGCCTGGTATCTTTATAGTCCTGTC
GGGTTTCGCCACCTCTGACTTGAGCGTCGATTTTTGTGATGCTCGTCAGGGGGGCGGAGCCTATGGAAAA
ACGCCAGCAACGCGGCCTTTTTACGGTTCCTGGCCTTTTGCTGGCCTTTTGCTCACATGTTCTTTCCTGC
GTTATCCCCTGATTCTGTGGATAACCGTATTACCGCCTTTGAGTGAGCTGATACCGCTCGCCGCAGCCGA
ACGACCGAGCGCAGCGAGTCAGTGAGCGAGGAAGCGGAAGAGCGCCCAATACGCAAACCGCCTCTCCCCG
CGCGTTGGCCGATTCATTAATGCAGCTGGCACGACAGGTTTCCCGACTGGAAAGCGGGCAGTGAGCGCAA
CGCAATTAATGTGAGTTAGCTCACTCATTAGGCACCCCAGGCTTTACACTTTATGCTTCCGGCTCGTATG
TTGTGTGGAATTGTGAGCGGATAACAATTTCACACAGGAAACAGCTATGACCATGATTACGCCAAGCTTG
CATGCCTGCAGATAACTTCGTATAGTATACATTATACGAACGGTAGAGAGACTAGTGTGATATGCCCTCG
AGGAGATACCGTTCGTATATACCTTTCTATACGAAGTTATAGAATTCACTGGCCGTCGTTTTACAACGTC
GTGACTGGGAAAACCCTGGCGTTACCCAACTTAATCGCCTTGCAGCACATCCCCCTTTCGCCAGCTGGCG
TAATAGCGAAGAGGCCCGCACCGATCGCCCTTCCCAACAGTTGCGCAGCCTGAATGGCGAATGGCGCCTG
ATGCGGTATTTTCTCCTTACGCATCTGTGCGGTATTTCACACCGCATAGGGGATCGGTCTTGCCTTGCTC
GTCGGTGATGTACTTCACCAGCTCCGCGAAGTCGCTCTTCTTGATGGAGCGCATGGGGACGTGCTTGGCA
ATCACGCGCACCCCCCGGCCGTTTTAGCGGCTAAAAAAGTCATGGCTCTGCCCTCGGGCGGACCACGCCC
ATCATGACCTTGCCAAGCTCGTCCTGCTTCTCTTCGATCTTCGCCAGCAGGGCGAGGATCGTGGCATCAC
CGAACCGCGCCGTGCGCGGGTCGTCGGTGAGCCAGAGTTTCAGCAGGCCGCCCAGGCGGCCCAGGTCGCC
ATTGATGCGGGCCAGCTCGCGGACGTGCTCATAGTCCACGACGCCCGTGATTTTGTAGCCCTGGCCGACG
GCCAGCAGGTAGGCCGACAGGCTCATGCCGGCCGCCGCCGCCTTTTCCTCAATCGCTCTTCGTTCGTCTG
GAAGGCAGTACACCTTGATAGGTGGGCTGCCCTTCCTGGTTGGCTTGGTTTCATCAGCCATCCGCTTGCC
CTCATCTGTTACGCCGGCGGTAGCCGGCCAGCCTCGCAGAGCAGGATTCCCGTTGAGCACCGCCAGGTGC
GAATAAGGGACAGTGAAGAAGGAACACCCGCTCGCGGGTGGGCCTACTTCACCTATCCTGCCCGGCTGAC
GCCGTTGGATACACCAAGGAAAGTCTACACGAACCCTTTGGCAAAATCCTGTATATCGTGCGAAAAAGGA
TGGATATACCGAAAAAATCGCTATAATGACCCCGAAGCAGGGTTATGCAGCGGAAAAGATCCCCCGAAGC
AAACTTAAGAGTGTGTTGATAGTGCAGTATCTTAAAATTTTGTGTATAATAGGAATTGAAGTTAAATTAG
ATGCTAAAAATTTGTAATTAAGAAGGAGGGATTCGTCATGTTGGTATTCCAAATGCGTAATGTAGATAAA
ACATCTACTGTTTTGAAACAGACTAAAAACAGTGATTACGCAGATAAATAAATACGTTAGATTAATTCCT
ACCAGTGACTAATCTTATGACTTTTTAAACAGATAACTAAAATTACAAACAAATCGTTTAACTTCTGTAT
TTATTTACAGATGTAATCACTTCAGGAGTAATTACATGAACAAAAATATAAAATATTCTCAAAACTTTTT
AACGAGTGAAAAAGTACTCAACCAAATAATAAAACAATTGAATTTAAAAGAAACCGATACCGTTTACGAA
ATTGGAACAGGTAAAGGGCATTTAACGACGAAACTGGCTAAAATAAGTAAACAGGTAACGTCTATTGAAT
TAGACAGTCATCTATTCAACTTATCGTCAGAAAAATTAAAACTGAACATTCGTGTCACTTTAATTCACCA
AGATATTCTACAGTTTCAATTCCCTAACAAACAGAGGTATAAAATTGTTGGGAGTATTCCTTACCATTTA
AGCACACAAATTATTAAAAAAGTGGTTTTTGAAAGCCATGCGTCTGACATCTATCTGATTGTTGAAGAAG
GATTCTACAAGCGTACCTTGGATATTCACCGAACACTAGGGTTGCTCTTGCACACTCAAGTCTCGATTCA
GCAATTGCTTAAGCTGCCAGCGGAATGCTTTCATCCTAAACCAAAAGTAAACAGTGTCTTAATAAAACTT
ACCCGCCATACCACAGATGTTCCAGATAAATATTGGAAGCTATATACGTACTTTGTTTCAAAATGGGTCA
ATCGAGAATATCGTCAACTGTTTACTAAAAATCAGTTTCATCAAGCAATGAAACACGCCAAAGTAAACAA
TTTAAGTACCATTACTTATGAGCAAGTATTGTCTATTTTTAATAGTTATCTATTATTTAACGGGAGGAAA
TAATTCTATGAGTCGCTTTTTTAAATTTGGAAAGTTACACGTTACTAAAGGGAATGGAGATAAATTATTA
GATATACTACTGACAGCTTCCAAGAAGCTAAAGAGGTCCCTAGCGCCTACGGGGAATTTGGGCAAATCAA
AAGAAAAATTCTCCCAAGAATTAGAAATGAGTAGATCAAATTATTCACGAATAGAATCAGGAAAATCAGA
TCCAACCATAAAAACACTAGAACAAATTGCAAAGTTAACTAACTCAACGCTAGTAGTGGATTTAATCCCA
AATGAGCCAACAGAACCAGAACCAGAAACAGAATCAGAACAAGTAACATTGGATTTAGAAATGGAAGAAG
AAAAAAGCAATGACTTCGTGTGAATAATGCACGAAATCGTTGCTTATTTTTTTTAAAAGCGGTATACTAG
ATATAACGAAACAACGAACTGAATAGAAACGAAAAAAGAGCCATGACACATTTATAAAATGTTTGACGAC
ATTTTATAAATGCATAGCCCGATAAGATTGCCAAACCAACGCTTATCAGTTAGTCAGATGAACTCTTCCC
TCGTAAGAAGTTATTTAATTAACTTTGTTTGAAGACGGTATATAACCGTACTATCATTATATAGGGAAAT
CAGAGAGTTTTCAAGTATCTAAGCTACTGAATTTAAGAATTGTTAAGCAATCAATCGGAAATCGTTTGAT
TGCTTTTTTTGTATTCATTTATAGAAGGTGGAGTTTGTATGAATCATGATGAATGTAAAACTTATATAAA
AAATAGTTTATTGGAGATAAGAAAATTAGCAAATATCTATACACTAGAAACGTTTAAGAAAGAGTTAGAA
AAGAGAAATATCTACTTAGAAACAAAATCAGATAAGTATTTTTCTTCGGAGGGGGAAGATTATATATATA
AGTTAATAGAAAATAACAAAATAATTTATTCGATTAGTGGAAAAAAATTGACTTATAAAGGAAAAAAATC
TTTTTCAAAACATGCAATATTGAAACAGTTGAATGAAAAAGCAAACCAAGTTAATTAAACAACCTATTTT
ATAGGATTTATAGGAAAGGAGAACAGCTGAATGAATATCCCTTTTGTTGTAGAAACTGTGCTTCATGACG
GCTTGTTAAAGTACAAATTTAAAAATAGTAAAATTCGCTCAATCACTACCAAGCCAGGTAAAAGCAAAGG
GGCTATTTTTGCGTATCGCTCAAAATCAAGCATGATTGGCGGTCGTGGTGTTGTTCTGACTTCCGAGGAA
GCGATTCAAGAAAATCAAGATACATTTACACATTGGACACCCAACGTTTATCGTTATGGAACGTATGCAG
ACGAAAACCGTTCATACACGAAAGGACATTCTGAAAACAATTTAAGACAAATCAATACCTTCTTTATTGA
TTTTGATATTCACACGGCAAAAGAAACTATTTCAGCAAGCGATATTTTAACAACCGCTATTGATTTAGGT
TTTATGCCTACTATGATTATCAAATCTGATAAAGGTTATCAAGCATATTTTGTTTTAGAAACGCCAGTCT
ATGTGACTTCAAAATCAGAATTTAAATCTGTCAAAGCAGCCAAAATAATTTCGCAAAATATCCGAGAATA
TTTTGGAAAGTCTTTGCCAGTTGATCTAACGTGTAATCATTTTGGTATTGCTCGCATACCAAGAACGGAC
AATGTAGAATTTTTTGATCCTAATTACCGTTATTCTTTCAAAGAATGGCAAGATTGGTCTTTCAAACAAA
CAGATAATAAGGGCTTTACTCGTTCAAGTCTAACGGTTTTAAGCGGTACAGAAGGCAAAAAACAAGTAGA
TGAACCCTGGTTTAATCTCTTATTGCACGAAACGAAATTTTCAGGAGAAAAGGGTTTAATAGGGCGTAAT
AACGTCATGTTTACCCTCTCTTTAGCCTACTTTAGTTCAGGCTATTCAATCGAAACGTGCGAATATAATA
TGTTTGAGTTTAATAATCGATTAGATCAACCCTTAGAAGAAAAAGAAGTAATCAAAATTGTTAGAAGTGC
CTATTCAGAAAACTATCAAGGGGCTAATAGGGAATACATTACCATTCTTTGCAAAGCTTGGGTATCAAGT
GATTTAACCAGTAAAGATTTATTTGTCCGTCAAGGGTGGTTTAAATTCAAGAAAAAAAGAAGCGAACGTC
AACGTGTTCATTTGTCAGAATGGAAAGAAGATTTAATGGCTTATATTAGCGAAAAAAGCGATGTATACAA
GCCTTATTTAGTGACGACCAAAAAAGAGATTAGAGAAGTGCTAGGCATTCCTGAACGGACATTAGATAAA
TTGCTGAAGGTACTGAAGGCGAATCAGGAAATTTTCTTTAAGATTAAACCAGGAAGAAATGGTGGCATTC
AACTTGCTAGTGTTAAATCATTGTTGCTATCGATCATTAAAGTAAAAAAAGAAGAAAAAGAAAGCTATAT
AAAGGCGCTGACAAATTCTTTTGACTTAGAGCATACATTCATTCAAGAGACTTTAAACAAGCTAGCAGAA
CGCCCTAAAACGGACACACAACTCGATTTGTTTAGCTATGATACAGGCTGAAAATAAAACCCGCACTATG
CCATTACATTTATATCTATGATACGTGTTTGTTTTTTCTTTGCTGTTTAGCGAATGATTAGCAGAAATAT
ACAGAGTAAGATTTTAATTAATTATTAGGGGGAGAAGGAGAGAGTAGCCCGAAAACTTTTAGTTGGCTTG
GACTGAACGAAGTGAGGGAAAGGCTACTAAAACGTCGAGGGGCAGTGAGAGCGAAGCGAACACTTGATTT
TTTAATTTTCTATCTTTTATAGGTCATTAGAGTATACTTATTTGTCCTATAAACTATTTAGCAGCATAAT
AGATTTATTGAATAGGTCATTTAAGTTGAGCATATTAGAGGAGGAAAATCTTGGAGAAATATTTGAAGAA
CCCGATTACATGGATTGGATTAGTTCTTGTGGTTACGTGGTTTTTAACTAAAAGTAGTGAATTTTTGATT
TTTGGTGTGTGTGTCTTGTTGTTAGTATTTGCTAGTCAAAGTGATTAAATA
